Addgene plasmid #126702: pHAGE-UBC-hAAT-IRES-ZsGreen-W
Purpose: lentiviral bicistronic exprression of both human alpha-1 anitrypsin and ZsGreen
Depositing lab: Darrell Kotton. Depositing organization: Boston University Medical Campus. Publication: Sustained expression of alpha1-antitrypsin after transplantation of manipulated hematopoietic stem cells. Wilson AA, Kwok LW, Hovav AH, Ohle SJ, Little FF, Fine A, Kotton DN. Am J Respir Cell Mol Biol. 2008 Aug . 39(2):133-41. 10.1165/rcmb.2007-0133OC PubMed 18323534.
Backbone
  Vector backbone: pHAGE
  Backbone manufacturer: Derived in Kotton lab
  Backbone size w/o insert (bp): 6256
  Vector type: Lentiviral
Growth in bacteria
  Bacterial resistance: Ampicillin, 100 μg/mL
  Growth temperature: 37°C
  Growth strain: NEB Stable
  Copy number: High Copy
Gene/Insert
  Gene/Insert name: Alpha-1 antitrypsin (hAAT aka SERPINA1) and ZsGreen; "AAT-IRES-ZSGreen" (alt names: SERPINA1; a1AT)
  Species: H. sapiens (human)
  Insert size (bp): 2528
  Entrez Gene: SERPINA1 (a.k.a. A1A, A1AT, AAT, PI, PI1, PRO2275, alpha1AT, nNIF)
  Promoter: UBC
  Cloning method: Restriction Enzyme; 5′ cloning site NotI (not destroyed); 3′ cloning site ClaI (not destroyed)
Terms and licenses: Academic/Nonprofit Terms; Industry Terms: Not Available to Industry
How to cite: pHAGE-UBC-hAAT-IRES-ZsGreen-W was a gift from Darrell Kotton (Addgene plasmid # 126702 ; http://n2t.net/addgene:126702 ; RRID:Addgene_126702)
