[The description below was written by a language model from this plasmid's Addgene catalogue record and pLannotate feature annotations shown in this document.]
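Description:
pHAGE-UBC-hAAT-IRES-ZsGreen-W is an HIV-1-derived, self-inactivating lentiviral transfer vector built on the pHAGE backbone for bicistronic expression of human alpha-1 antitrypsin (SERPINA1) and the green fluorescent reporter ZsGreen. In bacteria the roughly 8.8 kb plasmid is maintained through a high-copy ColE1/pUC-type origin and selected with ampicillin via the β-lactamase gene. Small remnants of lac regulatory elements, an SV40 origin fragment and an SV40 poly(A) fragment are also annotated in the backbone but play no evident role in the payload.

The viral portion runs from a truncated 5' LTR through the Ψ packaging signal with an adjoining gag fragment, the Rev response element for Rev-dependent nuclear export of the genomic RNA, and the cPPT/CTS, which aids nuclear import of the reverse-transcribed genome. It ends in a ΔU3 3' LTR, whose deletion is copied to both LTRs on integration, silencing viral promoter activity. Short nef fragments flanking the LTRs are residual viral sequence.

The internal cassette, cloned between NotI and ClaI sites, is driven by the human ubiquitin C promoter. A single transcript encodes the SERPINA1 open reading frame, followed by an EMCV IRES that allows cap-independent translation of mammalian codon-optimized ZsGreen1, so fluorescence marks cells that also produce the secreted protease inhibitor. A downstream WPRE (the "W" in the name) enhances transcript stability and expression. The associated publication concerns sustained alpha-1 antitrypsin expression after transplantation of modified hematopoietic stem cells, consistent with use for stable transduction and tracking of target cells.
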