Features (pLannotate 1.2.2; 24 found; start..end, strand, type, name):
    377..634     +  LTR            5' LTR (truncated): truncated 5' long terminal repeat (LTR) from HIV-1
    681..806     +  misc_feature   HIV-1 Ψ: packaging signal of human immunodeficiency virus type 1
    790..1128    +  CDS            HIV-1 gag (fragment): gag protein from human immunodeficiency virus 1; gag
   1303..1536    +  misc_feature   RRE: The Rev response element (RRE) of HIV-1 allows for Rev-dependent mRNA export from the nucleus to the cytoplasm.
   1913..2013    +  CDS            Rev (fragment): human immunodeficiency virus 1 (HIV-1) Rev protein; rev; enhances nuclear export of unspliced and incompletely spliced viral mRNAs
   2058..2175    +  misc_feature   cPPT/CTS: central polypurine tract and central termination sequence of HIV-1
   2218..2616    +  promoter       UbC promoter: human ubiquitin C promoter
   2624..3877    +  CDS            SERPINA1 (sequence partly withheld): A1AT_HUMAN - Also known as AAT, PI. Experimental evidence at protein level: Swiss-Prot protein existence level 1. [Short peptide from AAT]: reversible chymotrypsin inhibitor. It also inhibits elastase, but not trypsin. Its major physiological function is the protection of the lower respiratory tract against proteolytic destruction by human leukocyte elastase (HLE). From Homo sapiens (Human).
   3989..4451    +  misc_feature   IRES: internal ribosome entry site (IRES) of the encephalomyocarditis virus (EMCV)
   4465..5160    +  CDS            ZsGreen1: Zoanthus green fluorescent protein mammalian codon-optimized
   5174..5762    +  misc_feature   WPRE: woodchuck hepatitis virus posttranscriptional regulatory element
   5770..5835    +  CDS            nef (fragment): NEF_HV1Z2 - Experimental evidence at protein level: Swiss-Prot protein existence level 1. Extracellular Nef protein targets CD4(+) T-lymphocytes for apoptosis by interacting with CXCR4 surface receptors. From Human immunodeficiency virus type 1 group M subtype D (isolate Z2/CDC-Z34) (HIV-1).
   5837..6070    +  LTR            3' LTR (ΔU3): self-inactivating 3' long terminal repeat (LTR) from HIV-1
   6275..6379    +  promoter       AmpR promoter: bla
   6380..7240    +  CDS            AmpR: β-lactamase; bla; confers resistance to ampicillin, carbenicillin, and related antibiotics
   7411..7999    +  rep_origin     ori: high-copy-number ColE1/pMB1/pBR322/pUC origin of replication
   8182..8236    +  CDS            lacI (fragment): lac repressor; lacI; The lac repressor binds to the lac operator to inhibit transcription in E. coli. This inhibition can be relieved by adding lactose or isopropyl-β-D-thiogalactopyranoside (IPTG).
   8242..8335    +  rep_origin     SV40 ori (fragment): SV40 origin of replication
   8360..8397    +  CDS            lacI (fragment): lac repressor; lacI; The lac repressor binds to the lac operator to inhibit transcription in E. coli. This inhibition can be relieved by adding lactose or isopropyl-β-D-thiogalactopyranoside (IPTG).
   8410..8431    +  protein_bind   CAP binding site: CAP binding activates transcription in the presence of cAMP. E. coli catabolite activator protein
   8446..8476    +  promoter       lac promoter: promoter for the E. coli lac operon
   8484..8500    +  protein_bind   lac operator: The lac repressor binds to the lac operator to inhibit transcription in E. coli. This inhibition can be relieved by adding lactose or isopropyl-β-D-thiogalactopyranoside (IPTG). lac repressor encoded by lacI
   8534..8617    +  polyA_signal   SV40 poly(A) signal (fragment): SV40 polyadenylation signal
   8784..329     +  CDS            nef (fragment) (across the origin): NEF_HV1BR - Experimental evidence at protein level: Swiss-Prot protein existence level 1. Extracellular Nef protein targets CD4(+) T-lymphocytes for apoptosis by interacting with CXCR4 surface receptors (PubMed:14990729). From Human immunodeficiency virus type 1 group M subtype B (isolate BRU/LAI) (HIV-1).
>Addgene plasmid #126702 | pHAGE-UBC-hAAT-IRES-ZsGreen-W | addgene full sequence | sequence record 245773 | Addgene NGS Result
TGGAAGGGCTAATTCACTCCCAAAGAAGACAAGATATCCTTGATCTGTGGATCTACCACACACAAGGCTA
CTTCCCTGATTAGCAGAACTACACACCAGGGCCAGGGGTCAGATATCCACTGACCTTTGGATGGTGCTAC
AAGCTAGTACCAGTTGAGCCAGATAAGGTAGAAGAGGCCAATAAAGGAGAGAACACCAGCTTGTTACACC
CTGTGAGCCTGCATGGGATGGATGACCCGGAGAGAGAAGTGTTAGAGTGGAGGTTTGACAGCCGCCTAGC
ATTTCATCACGTGGCCCGAGAGCTGCATCCGGAGTACTTCAAGAACTGCTGATATCGAGCTTGCTACAAG
GGACTTTCCGCTGGGGACTTTCCAGGGAGGCGTGGCCTGGGCGGGACTGGGGAGTGGCGAGCCCTCAGAT
CCTGCATATAAGCAGCTGCTTTTTGCCTGTACTGGGTCTCTCTGGTTAGACCAGATCTGAGCCTGGGAGC
TCTCTGGCTAACTAGGGAACCCACTGCTTAAGCCTCAATAAAGCTTGCCTTGAGTGCTTCAAGTAGTGTG
TGCCCGTCTGTTGTGTGACTCTGGTAACTAGAGATCCCTCAGACCCTTTTAGTCAGTGTGGAAAATCTCT
AGCAGTGGCGCCCGAACAGGGACTTGAAAGCGAAAGGGAAACCAGAGGAGCTCTCTCGACGCAGGACTCG
GCTTGCTGAAGCGCGCACGGCAAGAGGCGAGGGGCGGCGACTGGTGAGTACGCCAAAAATTTTGACTAGC
GGAGGCTAGAAGGAGAGAGATGGGTGCGAGAGCGTCAGTATTAAGCGGGGGAGAATTAGATCGCGATGGG
AAAAAATTCGGTTAAGGCCAGGGGGAAAGAAAAAATATAAATTAAAACATATAGTATGGGCAAGCAGGGA
GCTAGAACGATTCGCAGTTAATCCTGGCCTGTTAGAAACATCAGAAGGCTGTAGACAAATACTGGGACAG
CTACAACCATCCCTTCAGACAGGATCAGAAGAACTTAGATCATTATATAATACAGTAGCAACCCTCTATT
GTGTGCATCAAAGGATAGAGATAAAAGACACCAAGGAAGCTTTAGACAAGATAGAGGAAGAGCAAAACAA
AAGTAAGACCACCGCACAGCAAGCGGCCGGCCGCTGATCTTCAGACCTGGAGGAGGAGATATGAGGGACA
ATTGGAGAAGTGAATTATATAAATATAAAGTAGTAAAAATTGAACCATTAGGAGTAGCACCCACCAAGGC
AAAGAGAAGAGTGGTGCAGAGAGAAAAAAGAGCAGTGGGAATAGGAGCTTTGTTCCTTGGGTTCTTGGGA
GCAGCAGGAAGCACTATGGGCGCAGCGTCAATGACGCTGACGGTACAGGCCAGACAATTATTGTCTGGTA
TAGTGCAGCAGCAGAACAATTTGCTGAGGGCTATTGAGGCGCAACAGCATCTGTTGCAACTCACAGTCTG
GGGCATCAAGCAGCTCCAGGCAAGAATCCTGGCTGTGGAAAGATACCTAAAGGATCAACAGCTCCTGGGG
ATTTGGGGTTGCTCTGGAAAACTCATTTGCACCACTGCTGTGCCTTGGAATGCTAGTTGGAGTAATAAAT
CTCTGGAACAGATTTGGAATCACACGACCTGGATGGAGTGGGACAGAGAAATTAACAATTACACAAGCTT
AATACACTCCTTAATTGAAGAATCGCAAAACCAGCAAGAAAAGAATGAACAAGAATTATTGGAATTAGAT
AAATGGGCAAGTTTGTGGAATTGGTTTAACATAACAAATTGGCTGTGGTATATAAAATTATTCATAATGA
TAGTAGGAGGCTTGGTAGGTTTAAGAATAGTTTTTGCTGTACTTTCTATAGTGAATAGAGTTAGGCAGGG
ATATTCACCATTATCGTTTCAGACCCACCTCCCAACCCCGAGGGGACCCGACAGGCCCGAAGGAATAGAA
GAAGAAGGTGGAGAGAGAGACAGAGACAGATCCATTCGATTAGTGAACGGATCTCGACGGTATCGCCGAA
TTCACAAATGGCAGTATTCATCCACAATTTTAAAAGAAAAGGGGGGATTGGGGGGTACAGTGCAGGGGAA
AGAATAGTAGACATAATAGCAACAGACATACAAACTAAAGAATTACAAAAACAAATTACAAAAATTCAAA
ATTTTCGGGTTTATTACAGGGACAGCAGAGATCCAGTTTGGACTAGTGGCCTCCGCGCCGGGTTTTGGCG
CCTCCCGCGGGCGCCCCCCTCCTCACGGCGAGCGCTGCCACGTCAGACGAAGGGCGCAGCGAGCGTCCTG
ATCCTTCCGCCCGGACGCTCAGGACAGCGGCCCGCTGCTCATAAGACTCGGCCTTAGAACCCCAGTATCA
GCAGAAGGACATTTTAGGACGGGACTTGGGTGACTCTAGGGCACTGGTTTTCTTTCCAGAGAGCGGAACA
GGCGAGGAAAAGTAGTCCCTTCTCGGCGATTCTGCGGAGGGATCTCCGTGGGGCGGTGAACGCCGATGAT
TATATAAGGACGCGCCGGGTGTGGCACAGCTAGTTCCGTCGCAGCCGGGATTTGGGTCGCGGTTCTTGTT
TGTGGATCGCTGTGATCGTCACTTGGCGGCCGCATGCCGTCTTCTGTCTCGTGGGGCATCCTCCTGCTGG
CAGGCCTGTGCTGCCTGGTCCCTGTCTCCCTGGCTGAG
[1059 nt withheld, positions 2699-3757]
GCCATACCCATGTCTATCCCCCCCGAGGTCAAGTTCAACAAACCCTTTGTCTTCTTAATGATTGAACAAA
ATACCAAGTCTCCCCTCTTCATGGGAAAAGTGGTGAATCCCACCCAAAAATAAAGATCCCTCCCCCCCCC
CTAACGTTACTGGCCGAAGCCGCTTGGAATAAGGCCGGTGTGCGTTTGTCTATATGTTATTTTCCACCAT
ATTGCCGTCTTTTGGCAATGTGAGGGCCCGGAAACCTGGCCCTGTCTTCTTGACGAGCATTCCTAGGGGT
CTTTCCCCTCTCGCCAAAGGAATGCAAGGTCTGTTGAATGTCGTGAAGGAAGCAGTTCCTCTGGAAGCTT
CTTGAAGACAAACAACGTCTGTAGCGACCCTTTGCAGGCAGCGGAACCCCCCACCTGGCGACAGGTGCCT
CTGCGGCCAAAAGCCACGTGTATAAGATACACCTGCAAAGGCGGCACAACCCCAGTGCCACGTTGTGAGT
TGGATAGTTGTGGAAAGAGTCAAATGGCTCTCCTCAAGCGTATTCAACAAGGGGCTGAAGGATGCCCAGA
AGGTACCCCATTGTATGGGATCTGATCTGGGGCCTCGGTGCACATGCTTTACATGTGTTTAGTCGAGGTT
AAAAAAACGTCTAGGCCCCCCGAACCACGGGGACGTGGTTTTCCTTTGAAAAACACGATGATAATATGGC
CACACATATGGCCCAGTCCAAGCACGGCCTGACCAAGGAGATGACCATGAAGTACCGCATGGAGGGCTGC
GTGGACGGCCACAAGTTCGTGATCACCGGCGAGGGCATCGGCTACCCCTTCAAGGGCAAGCAGGCCATCA
ACCTGTGCGTGGTGGAGGGCGGCCCCTTGCCCTTCGCCGAGGACATCTTGTCCGCCGCCTTCATGTACGG
CAACCGCGTGTTCACCGAGTACCCCCAGGACATCGTCGACTACTTCAAGAACTCCTGCCCCGCCGGCTAC
ACCTGGGACCGCTCCTTCCTGTTCGAGGACGGCGCCGTGTGCATCTGCAACGCCGACATCACCGTGAGCG
TGGAGGAGAACTGCATGTACCACGAGTCCAAGTTCTACGGCGTGAACTTCCCCGCCGACGGCCCCGTGAT
GAAGAAGATGACCGACAACTGGGAGCCCTCCTGCGAGAAGATCATCCCCGTGCCCAAGCAGGGCATCTTG
AAGGGCGACGTGAGCATGTACCTGCTGCTGAAGGACGGTGGCCGCTTGCGCTGCCAGTTCGACACCGTGT
ACAAGGCCAAGTCCGTGCCCCGCAAGATGCCCGACTGGCACTTCATCCAGCACAAGCTGACCCGCGAGGA
CCGCAGCGACGCCAAGAACCAGAAGTGGCACCTGACCGAGCACGCCATCGCCTCCGGCTCCGCCTTGCCC
TGAATCGATAGATCCTAATCAACCTCTGGATTACAAAATTTGTGAAAGATTGACTGGTATTCTTAACTAT
GTTGCTCCTTTTACGCTATGTGGATACGCTGCTTTAATGCCTTTGTATCATGCTATTGCTTCCCGTATGG
CTTTCATTTTCTCCTCCTTGTATAAATCCTGGTTGCTGTCTCTTTATGAGGAGTTGTGGCCCGTTGTCAG
GCAACGTGGCGTGGTGTGCACTGTGTTTGCTGACGCAACCCCCACTGGTTGGGGCATTGCCACCACCTGT
CAGCTCCTTTCCGGGACTTTCGCTTTCCCCCTCCCTATTGCCACGGCGGAACTCATCGCCGCCTGCCTTG
CCCGCTGCTGGACAGGGGCTCGGCTGTTGGGCACTGACAATTCCGTGGTGTTGTCGGGGAAATCATCGTC
CTTTCCTTGGCTGCTCGCCTGTGTTGCCACCTGGATTCTGCGCGGGACGTCCTTCTGCTACGTCCCTTCG
GCCCTCAATCCAGCGGACCTTCCTTCCCGCGGCCTGCTGCCGGCTCTGCGGCCTCTTCCGCGTCTTCGCC
TTCGCCCTCAGACGAGTCGGATCTCCCTTTGGGCCGCCTCCCCGCCTGAGATCCTTTAAGACCAATGACT
TACAAGGCAGCTGTAGATCTTAGCCACTTTTTAAAAGAAAAGGGGGGACTGGAAGGGCTAATTCACTCCC
AACGAAGACAAGATCTGCTTTTTGCTTGTACTGGGTCTCTCTGGTTAGACCAGATCTGAGCCTGGGAGCT
CTCTGGCTAACTAGGGAACCCACTGCTTAAGCCTCAATAAAGCTTGCCTTGAGTGCTTCAAGTAGTGTGT
GCCCGTCTGTTGTGTGACTCTGGTAACTAGAGATCCCTCAGACCCTTTTAGTCAGTGTGGAAAATCTCTA
GCAGTAGTAGTTCATGTCATCTTATTATTCAGTATTTATAACTTGCAAAGAAATGAATATCAGAGAGTGA
GAGGCCCGGGTTAATTAAGGAAAGGGCTAGATCATTCTTGAAGACGAAAGGGCCTCGTGATACGCCTATT
TTTATAGGTTAATGTCATGATAATAATGGTTTCTTAGACGTCAGGTGGCACTTTTCGGGGAAATGTGCGC
GGAACCCCTATTTGTTTATTTTTCTAAATACATTCAAATATGTATCCGCTCATGAGACAATAACCCTGAT
AAATGCTTCAATAATATTGAAAAAGGAAGAGTATGAGTATTCAACATTTCCGTGTCGCCCTTATTCCCTT
TTTTGCGGCATTTTGCCTTCCTGTTTTTGCTCACCCAGAAACGCTGGTGAAAGTAAAAGATGCTGAAGAT
CAGTTGGGTGCACGAGTGGGTTACATCGAACTGGATCTCAACAGCGGTAAGATCCTTGAGAGTTTTCGCC
CCGAAGAACGTTTTCCAATGATGAGCACTTTTAAAGTTCTGCTATGTGGCGCGGTATTATCCCGTGTTGA
CGCCGGGCAAGAGCAACTCGGTCGCCGCATACACTATTCTCAGAATGACTTGGTTGAGTACTCACCAGTC
ACAGAAAAGCATCTTACGGATGGCATGACAGTAAGAGAATTATGCAGTGCTGCCATAACCATGAGTGATA
ACACTGCGGCCAACTTACTTCTGACAACGATCGGAGGACCGAAGGAGCTAACCGCTTTTTTGCACAACAT
GGGGGATCATGTAACTCGCCTTGATCGTTGGGAACCGGAGCTGAATGAAGCCATACCAAACGACGAGCGT
GACACCACGATGCCTGTAGCAATGGCAACAACGTTGCGCAAACTATTAACTGGCGAACTACTTACTCTAG
CTTCCCGGCAACAATTAATAGACTGGATGGAGGCGGATAAAGTTGCAGGACCACTTCTGCGCTCGGCCCT
TCCGGCTGGCTGGTTTATTGCTGATAAATCTGGAGCCGGTGAGCGTGGGTCTCGCGGTATCATTGCAGCA
CTGGGGCCAGATGGTAAGCCCTCCCGTATCGTAGTTATCTACACGACGGGGAGTCAGGCAACTATGGATG
AACGAAATAGACAGATCGCTGAGATAGGTGCCTCACTGATTAAGCATTGGTAACTGTCAGACCAAGTTTA
CTCATATATACTTTAGATTGATTTAAAACTTCATTTTTAATTTAAAAGGATCTAGGTGAAGATCCTTTTT
GATAATCTCATGACCAAAATCCCTTAACGTGAGTTTTCGTTCCACTGAGCGTCAGACCCCGTAGAAAAGA
TCAAAGGATCTTCTTGAGATCCTTTTTTTCTGCGCGTAATCTGCTGCTTGCAAACAAAAAAACCACCGCT
ACCAGCGGTGGTTTGTTTGCCGGATCAAGAGCTACCAACTCTTTTTCCGAAGGTAACTGGCTTCAGCAGA
GCGCAGATACCAAATACTGTTCTTCTAGTGTAGCCGTAGTTAGGCCACCACTTCAAGAACTCTGTAGCAC
CGCCTACATACCTCGCTCTGCTAATCCTGTTACCAGTGGCTGCTGCCAGTGGCGATAAGTCGTGTCTTAC
CGGGTTGGACTCAAGACGATAGTTACCGGATAAGGCGCAGCGGTCGGGCTGAACGGGGGGTTCGTGCACA
CAGCCCAGCTTGGAGCGAACGACCTACACCGAACTGAGATACCTACAGCGTGAGCTATGAGAAAGCGCCA
CGCTTCCCGAAGGGAGAAAGGCGGACAGGTATCCGGTAAGCGGCAGGGTCGGAACAGGAGAGCGCACGAG
GGAGCTTCCAGGGGGAAACGCCTGGTATCTTTATAGTCCTGTCGGGTTTCGCCACCTCTGACTTGAGCGT
CGATTTTTGTGATGCTCGTCAGGGGGGCGGAGCCTATGGAAAAACGCCAGCAACGCGGCCTTTTTACGGT
TCCTGGCCTTTTGCTGGCCTTTTGCTCACATGTTCTTTCCTGCGTTATCCCCTGATTCTGTGGATAACCG
TATTACCGCCTTTGAGTGAGCTGATACCGCTCGCCGCAGCCGAACGACCGAGCGCAGCGAGTCAGTGAGC
GAGGAAGCGGAAGAGCGCCCAATACGCAAACCGCCTCTCCCCGCGCGTTGGCCGATTCATTAATGCAGCA
AGCTCATGGCTGACTAATTTTTTTTATTTATGCAGAGGCCGAGGCCGCCTCGGCCTCTGAGCTATTCCAG
AAGTAGTGAGGAGGCTTTTTTGGAGGCCTAGGCTTTTGCAAAAAGCTCCCCGTGGCACGACAGGTTTCCC
GACTGGAAAGCGGGCAGTGAGCGCAACGCAATTAATGTGAGTTAGCTCACTCATTAGGCACCCCAGGCTT
TACACTTTATGCTTCCGGCTCGTATGTTGTGTGGAATTGTGAGCGGATAACAATTTCACACAGGAAACAG
CTATGACATGATTACGAATTTCACAAATAAAGCATTTTTTTCACTGCATTCTAGTTGTGGTTTGTCCAAA
CTCATCAATGTATCTTATCATGTCTGGATCAACTGGATAACTCAAGCTAACCAAAATCATCCCAAACTTC
CCACCCCATACCCTATTACCACTGCCAATTACCTGTGGTTTCATTTACTCTAAACCTGTGATTCCTCTGA
ATTATTTTCATTTTAAAGAAATTGTATTTGTTAAATATGTACTACAAACTTAGTAGT
