>Addgene plasmid #126702 | pHAGE-UBC-hAAT-IRES-ZsGreen-W | depositor partial sequence | sequence record 242536 | UBC-ha1AT-IRES-ZsGreen
GGCCTCCGCGCCGGGTTTTGGCGCCTCCCGCGGGCGCCCCCCTCCTCACGGCGAGCGCTGCCACGTCAGA
CGAAGGGCGCAGCGAGCGTCCTGATCCTTCCGCCCGGACGCTCAGGACAGCGGCCCGCTGCTCATAAGAC
TCGGCCTTAGAACCCCAGTATCAGCAGAAGGACATTTTAGGACGGGACTTGGGTGACTCTAGGGCACTGG
TTTTCTTTCCAGAGAGCGGAACAGGCGAGGAAAAGTAGTCCCTTCTCGGCGATTCTGCGGAGGGATCTCC
GTGGGGCGGTGAACGCCGATGATTATATAAGGACGCGCCGGGTGTGGCACAGCTAGTTCCGTCGCAGCCG
GGATTTGGGTCGCGGTTCTTGTTTGTGGATCGCTGTGATCGTCACTTGGCGGCCGCATGCCGTCTTCTGT
CTCGTGGGGCATCCTCCTGCTGGCAGGCCTGTGCTGCCTGGTCCCTGTCTCCCTGGCTGAG
[1059 nt withheld, positions 482-1540]
GCCATACCCATGTCTATCCCCCCCGAGGTCAAGTTCAACAAACCCTTTGTCTTCTTAATGATTGAACAAA
ATACCAAGTCTCCCCTCTTCATGGGAAAAGTGGTGAATCCCACCCAAAAATAAAGATCCCTCCCCCCCCC
CTAACGTTACTGGCCGAAGCCGCTTGGAATAAGGCCGGTGTGCGTTTGTCTATATGTTATTTTCCACCAT
ATTGCCGTCTTTTGGCAATGTGAGGGCCCGGAAACCTGGCCCTGTCTTCTTGACGAGCATTCCTAGGGGT
CTTTCCCCTCTCGCCAAAGGAATGCAAGGTCTGTTGAATGTCGTGAAGGAAGCAGTTCCTCTGGAAGCTT
CTTGAAGACAAACAACGTCTGTAGCGACCCTTTGCAGGCAGCGGAACCCCCCACCTGGCGACAGGTGCCT
CTGCGGCCAAAAGCCACGTGTATAAGATACACCTGCAAAGGCGGCACAACCCCAGTGCCACGTTGTGAGT
TGGATAGTTGTGGAAAGAGTCAAATGGCTCTCCTCAAGCGTATTCAACAAGGGGCTGAAGGATGCCCAGA
AGGTACCCCATTGTATGGGATCTGATCTGGGGCCTCGGTGCACATGCTTTACATGTGTTTAGTCGAGGTT
AAAAAAACGTCTAGGCCCCCCGAACCACGGGGACGTGGTTTTCCTTTGAAAAACACGATGATAATATGGC
CACACATATGGCCCAGTCCAAGCACGGCCTGACCAAGGAGATGACCATGAAGTACCGCATGGAGGGCTGC
GTGGACGGCCACAAGTTCGTGATCACCGGCGAGGGCATCGGCTACCCCTTCAAGGGCAAGCAGGCCATCA
ACCTGTGCGTGGTGGAGGGCGGCCCCTTGCCCTTCGCCGAGGACATCTTGTCCGCCGCCTTCATGTACGG
CAACCGCGTGTTCACCGAGTACCCCCAGGACATCGTCGACTACTTCAAGAACTCCTGCCCCGCCGGCTAC
ACCTGGGACCGCTCCTTCCTGTTCGAGGACGGCGCCGTGTGCATCTGCAACGCCGACATCACCGTGAGCG
TGGAGGAGAACTGCATGTACCACGAGTCCAAGTTCTACGGCGTGAACTTCCCCGCCGACGGCCCCGTGAT
GAAGAAGATGACCGACAACTGGGAGCCCTCCTGCGAGAAGATCATCCCCGTGCCCAAGCAGGGCATCTTG
AAGGGCGACGTGAGCATGTACCTGCTGCTGAAGGACGGTGGCCGCTTGCGCTGCCAGTTCGACACCGTGT
ACAAGGCCAAGTCCGTGCCCCGCAAGATGCCCGACTGGCACTTCATCCAGCACAAGCTGACCCGCGAGGA
CCGCAGCGACGCCAAGAACCAGAAGTGGCACCTGACCGAGCACGCCATCGCCTCCGGCTCCGCCTTGCCC
TGA
